Addgene plasmid #194067: pCW57.1_blasti
Purpose: (Empty Backbone) 3rd generation, Inducible lentiviral expression, TRE-gateway; PGK-rtTA-2A-blasti
Depositing lab: RESOLUTE Consortium & Giulio Superti-Furga. Depositing organization: CeMM Research Center for Molecular Medicine.
Backbone
  Vector backbone: pCW57.1
  Backbone manufacturer: David Root (Addgene plasmid # 41393)
  Vector type: Mammalian Expression, Lentiviral
  Selectable markers: Blasticidin
Growth in bacteria
  Bacterial resistance: Chloramphenicol and Ampicillin, 25 & 100 μg/mL
  Growth temperature: 37°C
  Growth strain: ccdB Survival
  Copy number: Unknown
Gene/Insert
  Gene/Insert name: None
Resource information
  A portion of this plasmid was derived from a plasmid made by: Vector modified from David Root (Addgene plasmid # 41393)
Terms and licenses: Academic/Nonprofit Terms; Industry Terms: Not Available to Industry
How to cite: pCW57.1_blasti was a gift from RESOLUTE Consortium & Giulio Superti-Furga (Addgene plasmid # 194067 ; http://n2t.net/addgene:194067 ; RRID:Addgene_194067)
