[The description below was written by a language model from this plasmid's Addgene catalogue record and pLannotate feature annotations shown in this document.]
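Description:
pCW57.1_blasti is an empty third-generation lentiviral destination vector for doxycycline-inducible expression in mammalian cells. It was derived from pCW57.1 by changing the mammalian selection marker to blasticidin. In bacteria it replicates from a high-copy ColE1/pUC-type origin and carries AmpR on the backbone. The Gateway cassette contributes chloramphenicol resistance and the ccdB toxin, which is why the record lists dual ampicillin/chloramphenicol selection and a ccdB-tolerant host strain.

The lentiviral portion has an RSV promoter fused to a truncated HIV-1 5' LTR, which makes genomic RNA production Tat-independent. This is followed by the Ψ packaging signal with a gag fragment, the RRE for Rev-dependent export, cPPT/CTS, a WPRE fragment and a self-inactivating ΔU3 3' LTR. An SV40 poly(A) signal and SV40 ori lie downstream of the 3' LTR.

Within the transfer unit, a tight TRE promoter (seven tet operators plus a minimal CMV promoter) sits upstream of an attR1–CmR–ccdB–attR2 cassette. An LR recombination with an entry clone replaces this cassette with a gene of interest, and loss of ccdB gives counterselection against unrecombined vector. A short His-tag fragment is annotated just after attR2, but the record does not say whether it is meant to be read in frame with inserts.

Downstream, the human PGK promoter constitutively drives blasticidin S deaminase and an rtTA3-type reverse tetracycline transactivator. The catalogue purpose line writes this unit as rtTA-2A-blasti, whereas the feature table places BSD before rtTA, and the 2A element itself is not annotated. Because the transactivator, the selection marker and the inducible promoter are all on one virus, the vector can be used to make blasticidin-selected stable lines in which the inserted gene is switched on with doxycycline.
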