Features (pLannotate 1.2.2; 33 found; start..end, strand, type, name):
     47..164     +  misc_feature   cPPT/CTS: central polypurine tract and central termination sequence of HIV-1
    218..532     +  promoter       tight TRE promoter: Tet-responsive promoter PTight, consisting of seven tet operator sequences followed by the minimal CMV promoter
    553..677     +  protein_bind   attR1: mutant version of attR; recombination site for the Gateway® LR reaction LR Clonase™
    702..732     +  promoter       lac UV5 promoter: E. coli lac promoter with an "up" mutation
    756..785     +  promoter       cat promoter (fragment): promoter of the E. coli cat gene encoding chloramphenicol acetyltransferase
    786..1445    +  CDS            CmR: chloramphenicol acetyltransferase; cat; confers resistance to chloramphenicol
   1624..1782    +  CDS            ccdA (fragment): CCDA_ECO57 - Also known as H, letA. Experimental evidence at protein level: Swiss-Prot protein existence level 1. Antitoxin component of a type II toxin-antitoxin (TA) system which inhibits the post-segregational killing (PSK) of plasmid-free cells, also referred to as a plasmid addiction system. Binds to and blocks the activity of CcdB; will also remove bound CcdB protein from the CcdB-GyrA complex by forming a CcdA-CcdB complex, a process termed rejuvenation. Functions as a transcriptional corepressor for the ccdAB operon, repression also requires CcdB (By similarity). From Escherichia coli
   1787..2089    +  CDS            ccdB: CCDB_ECOLI - Also known as G, letB, letD. Experimental evidence at protein level: Swiss-Prot protein existence level 1. Toxic component of a type II toxin-antitoxin (TA) system, functioning in plasmid maintainence. Responsible for the post- segregational killing (PSK) of plasmid-free cells, also referred to as a plasmid addiction system. Half-life of over 2 hours. Cell killing by CcdB is accompanied by filamentation, defects in chromosome and plasmid segregation, defects in cell division, formation of anucleate cells, decreased DNA synthesis and plasmid loss. Interferes with the activity of DN
   2133..2257    -  protein_bind   attR2: mutant version of attR; recombination site for the Gateway® LR reaction LR Clonase™
   2274..2292    +  CDS            9xHis (fragment): 9xHis affinity tag
   2302..2812    +  promoter       hPGK promoter: human phosphoglycerate kinase 1 promoter
   2822..3217    +  CDS            BSD: blasticidin S deaminase; Aspergillus terreus BSD; confers resistance to blasticidin
   3272..3969    +  CDS            rtTA3 (fragment): reverse tetracycline transactivator 3 activates expression from Tet-responsive promoters in the presence of doxycycline
   3899..4009    +  CDS            VP48: 3 tandem repeats of the minimal activation domain of herpes simplex virus VP16 (Cheng et al., 2013)
   4045..4593    +  misc_feature   WPRE (fragment): woodchuck hepatitis virus posttranscriptional regulatory element
   4619..4690    +  CDS            nef (fragment): NEF_HV1Z2 - Experimental evidence at protein level: Swiss-Prot protein existence level 1. Extracellular Nef protein targets CD4(+) T-lymphocytes for apoptosis by interacting with CXCR4 surface receptors. From Human immunodeficiency virus type 1 group M subtype D (isolate Z2/CDC-Z34) (HIV-1).
   4692..4925    +  LTR            3' LTR (ΔU3): self-inactivating 3' long terminal repeat (LTR) from HIV-1
   4997..5118    +  polyA_signal   SV40 poly(A) signal: SV40 polyadenylation signal
   5158..5293    +  rep_origin     SV40 ori: SV40 origin of replication
   5301..5364    +  promoter       AmpR promoter: bla
   5365..6225    +  CDS            AmpR: β-lactamase; bla; confers resistance to ampicillin, carbenicillin, and related antibiotics
   6396..6984    +  rep_origin     ori: high-copy-number ColE1/pMB1/pBR322/pUC origin of replication
   7167..7259    +  CDS            lacI (fragment): lac repressor; lacI; The lac repressor binds to the lac operator to inhibit transcription in E. coli. This inhibition can be relieved by adding lactose or isopropyl-β-D-thiogalactopyranoside (IPTG).
   7272..7293    +  protein_bind   CAP binding site: CAP binding activates transcription in the presence of cAMP. E. coli catabolite activator protein
   7308..7338    +  promoter       lac promoter: promoter for the E. coli lac operon
   7346..7362    +  protein_bind   lac operator: The lac repressor binds to the lac operator to inhibit transcription in E. coli. This inhibition can be relieved by adding lactose or isopropyl-β-D-thiogalactopyranoside (IPTG). lac repressor encoded by lacI
   7407..7425    +  promoter       T3 promoter: promoter for bacteriophage T3 RNA polymerase
   7453..7679    +  promoter       RSV promoter: Rous sarcoma virus enhancer/promoter
   7680..7860    +  LTR            5' LTR (truncated): truncated 5' long terminal repeat (LTR) from HIV-1
   7907..8032    +  misc_feature   HIV-1 Ψ: packaging signal of human immunodeficiency virus type 1
   8016..8379    +  CDS            HIV-1 gag (fragment): gag protein from human immunodeficiency virus 1; gag
   8525..8758    +  misc_feature   RRE: The Rev response element (RRE) of HIV-1 allows for Rev-dependent mRNA export from the nucleus to the cytoplasm.
   9135..6       +  CDS            Rev (fragment) (across the origin): human immunodeficiency virus 1 (HIV-1) Rev protein; rev; enhances nuclear export of unspliced and incompletely spliced viral mRNAs
>Addgene plasmid #194067 | pCW57.1_blasti | addgene full sequence | sequence record 380706 | Addgene NGS Result
GGGGACAATTCTCGACCTCGAGACAAATGGCAGTATTCATCCACAATTTTAAAAGAAAAGGGGGGATTGG
GGGGTACAGTGCAGGGGAAAGAATAGTAGACATAATAGCAACAGACATACAAACTAAAGAATTACAAAAA
CAAATTACAAAAATTCAAAATTTTCGGGTTTATTACAGGGACAGCAGAGATCCACTTTGGCCGCGAATCG
ATATGTCGAGTTTACTCCCTATCAGTGATAGAGAACGTATGTCGAGTTTACTCCCTATCAGTGATAGAGA
ACGATGTCGAGTTTACTCCCTATCAGTGATAGAGAACGTATGTCGAGTTTACTCCCTATCAGTGATAGAG
AACGTATGTCGAGTTTACTCCCTATCAGTGATAGAGAACGTATGTCGAGTTTATCCCTATCAGTGATAGA
GAACGTATGTCGAGTTTACTCCCTATCAGTGATAGAGAACGTATGTCGAGGTAGGCGTGTACGGTGGGAG
GCCTATATAAGCAGAGCTCGTTTAGTGAACCGTCAGATCGCCTGGAGAATTGGCTAGCATCAACAAGTTT
GTACAAAAAAGCTGAACGAGAAACGTAAAATGATATAAATATCAATATATTAAATTAGATTTTGCATAAA
AAACAGACTACATAATACTGTAAAACACAACATATCCAGTCACTATGGCGGCCGCATTAGGCACCCCAGG
CTTTACACTTTATGCTTCCGGCTCGTATAATGTGTGGATTTTGAGTTAGGATCCGTCGAGATTTTCAGGA
GCTAAGGAAGCTAAAATGGAGAAAAAAATCACTGGATATACCACCGTTGATATATCCCAATGGCATCGTA
AAGAACATTTTGAGGCATTTCAGTCAGTTGCTCAATGTACCTATAACCAGACCGTTCAGCTGGATATTAC
GGCCTTTTTAAAGACCGTAAAGAAAAATAAGCACAAGTTTTATCCGGCCTTTATTCACATTCTTGCCCGC
CTGATGAATGCTCATCCGGAATTCCGTATGGCAATGAAAGACGGTGAGCTGGTGATATGGGATAGTGTTC
ACCCTTGTTACACCGTTTTCCATGAGCAAACTGAAACGTTTTCATCGCTCTGGAGTGAATACCACGACGA
TTTCCGGCAGTTTCTACACATATATTCGCAAGATGTGGCGTGTTACGGTGAAAACCTGGCCTATTTCCCT
AAAGGGTTTATTGAGAATATGTTTTTCGTCTCAGCCAATCCCTGGGTGAGTTTCACCAGTTTTGATTTAA
ACGTGGCCAATATGGACAACTTCTTCGCCCCCGTTTTCACCATGGGCAAATATTATACGCAAGGCGACAA
GGTGCTGATGCCGCTGGCGATTCAGGTTCATCATGCCGTTTGTGATGGCTTCCATGTCGGCAGAATGCTT
AATGAATTACAACAGTACTGCGATGAGTGGCAGGGCGGGGCGTAAAGATCTGGATCCGGCTTACTAAAAG
CCAGATAACAGTATGCGTATTTGCGCGCTGATTTTTGCGGTATAAGAATATATACTGATATGTATACCCG
AAGTATGTCAAAAAGAGGTATGCTATGAAGCAGCGTATTACAGTGACAGTTGACAGCGACAGCTATCAGT
TGCTCAAGGCATATATGATGTCAATATCTCCGGTCTGGTAAGCACAACCATGCAGAATGAAGCCCGTCGT
CTGCGTGCCGAACGCTGGAAAGCGGAAAATCAGGAAGGGATGGCTGAGGTCGCCCGGTTTATTGAAATGA
ACGGCTCTTTTGCTGACGAGAACAGGGGCTGGTGAAATGCAGTTTAAGGTTTACACCTATAAAAGAGAGA
GCCGTTATCGTCTGTTTGTGGATGTACAGAGTGATATTATTGACACGCCCGGGCGACGGATGGTGATCCC
CCTGGCCAGTGCACGTCTGCTGTCAGATAAAGTCTCCCGTGAACTTTACCCGGTGGTGCATATCGGGGAT
GAAAGCTGGCGCATGATGACCACCGATATGGCCAGTGTGCCGGTCTCCGTTATCGGGGAAGAAGTGGCTG
ATCTCAGCCACCGCGAAAATGACATCAAAAACGCCATTAACCTGATGTTCTGGGGAATATAAATGTCAGG
CTCCCTTATACACAGCCAGTCTGCAGGTCGACCATAGTGACTGGATATGTTGTGTTTTACAGTATTATGT
AGTCTGTTTTTTATGCAAAATCTAATTTAATATATTGATATTTATATCATTTTACGTTTCTCGTTCAGCT
TTCTTGTACAAAGTGGTTTAGTAATGAACCGGTCCACCACCACCACCACCACTAAGGATCCGGGGTTGGG
GTTGCGCCTTTTCCAAGGCAGCCCTGGGTTTGCGCAGGGACGCGGCTGCTCTGGGCGTGGTTCCGGGAAA
CGCAGCGGCGCCGACCCTGGGTCTCGCACATTCTTCACGTCCGTTCGCAGCGTCACCCGGATCTTCGCCG
CTACCCTTGTGGGCCCCCCGGCGACGCTTCCTGCTCCGCCCCTAAGTCGGGAAGGTTCCTTGCGGTTCGC
GGCGTGCCGGACGTGACAAACGGAAGCCGCACGTCTCACTAGTACCCTCGCAGACGGACAGCGCCAGGGA
GCAATGGCAGCGCGCCGACCGCGATGGGCTGTGGCCAATAGCGGCTGCTCAGCAGGGCGCGCCGAGAGCA
GCGGCCGGGAAGGGGCGGTGCGGGAGGCGGGGTGTGGGGCGGTAGTGTGGGCCCTGTTCCTGCCCGCGCG
GTGTTCCGCATTCTGCAAGCCTCCGGAGCGCACGTCGGCAGTCGGCTCCCTCGTTGACCGAATCACCGAC
CTCTCTCCCCAGCAATTCACCATGGCCAAGCCTTTGTCTCAAGAAGAATCCACCCTCATTGAAAGAGCAA
CGGCTACAATCAACAGCATCCCCATCTCTGAAGACTACAGCGTCGCCAGCGCAGCTCTCTCTAGCGACGG
CCGCATCTTCACTGGTGTCAATGTATATCATTTTACTGGGGGACCTTGTGCAGAACTCGTGGTGCTGGGC
ACTGCTGCTGCTGCGGCAGCTGGCAACCTGACTTGTATCGTCGCGATCGGAAATGAGAACAGGGGCATCT
TGAGCCCCTGCGGACGGTGCCGACAGGTGCTTCTCGATCTGCATCCTGGGATCAAAGCCATAGTGAAGGA
CAGTGATGGACAGCCGACGGCAGTTGGGATTCGTGAATTGCTGCCCTCTGGTTATGTGTGGGAGGGCGAA
GGTAGAGGTTCTCTCCTCACTTGTGGTGATGTTGAAGAAAACCCTGGTCCAATGTCTAGACTGGACAAGA
GCAAAGTCATAAACGGAGCTCTGGAATTACTCAATGGTGTCGGTATCGAAGGCCTGACGACAAGGAAACT
CGCTCAAAAGCTGGGAGTTGAGCAGCCTACCCTGTACTGGCACGTGAAGAACAAGCGGGCCCTGCTCGAT
GCCCTGCCAATCGAGATGCTGGACAGGCATCATACCCACTTCTGCCCCCTGGAAGGCGAGTCATGGCAAG
ACTTTCTGCGGAACAACGCCAAGTCATACCGCTGTGCTCTCCTCTCACATCGCGACGGGGCTAAAGTGCA
TCTCGGCACCCGCCCAACAGAGAAACAGTACGAAACCCTGGAAAATCAGCTCGCGTTCCTGTGTCAGCAA
GGCTTCTCCCTGGAGAACGCACTGTACGCTCTGTCCGCCGTGGGCCACTTTACACTGGGCTGCGTATTGG
AGGAACAGGAGCATCAAGTAGCAAAAGAGGAAAGAGAGACACCTACCACCGATTCTATGCCCCCACTTCT
GAGACAAGCAATTGAGCTGTTCGACCGGCAGGGAGCCGAACCTGCCTTCCTTTTCGGCCTGGAACTAATC
ATATGTGGCCTGGAGAAACAGCTAAAGTGCGAAAGCGGCGGGCCGACCGACGCCCTTGACGATTTTGACT
TAGACATGCTCCCAGCCGATGCCCTTGACGACTTTGACCTTGATATGCTGCCTGCTGACGCTCTTGACGA
TTTTGACCTTGACATGCTCCCCGGGTAACTAAGTAAGGATCGATCCAAGATATCGTATTCTTAACTATGT
TGCTCCTTTTACGCTATGTGGATACGCTGCTTTAATGCCTTTGTATCATGCTATTGCTTCCCGTATGGCT
TTCATTTTCTCCTCCTTGTATAAATCCTGGTTGCTGTCTCTTTATGAGGAGTTGTGGCCCGTTGTCAGGC
AACGTGGCGTGGTGTGCACTGTGTTTGCTGACGCAACCCCCACTGGTTGGGGCATTGCCACCACCTGTCA
GCTCCTTTCCGGGACTTTCGCTTTCCCCCTCCCTATTGCCACGGCGGAACTCATCGCCGCCTGCCTTGCC
CGCTGCTGGACAGGGGCTCGGCTGTTGGGCACTGACAATTCCGTGGTGTTGTCGGGGAAGCTGACGTCCT
TTCCATGGCTGCTCGCCTGTGTTGCCACCTGGATTCTGCGCGGGACGTCCTTCTGCTACGTCCCTTCGGC
CCTCAATCCAGCGGACCTTCCTTCCCGCGGCCTGCTGCCGGCTCTGCGGCCTCTTCCGCGTCTTCGCCTT
CGCCCTCAGACGAGTCGGATCTCCCTTTGGGCCGCCTCCCCGCCTGTTTCGCCTCGGCGTCCGGACTAGA
GGTACCTTTAAGACCAATGACTTACAAGGCAGCTGTAGATCTTAGCCACTTTTTAAAAGAAAAGGGGGGA
CTGGAAGGGCTAATTCACTCCCAACGAAGACAAGATCTGCTTTTTGCTTGTACTGGGTCTCTCTGGTTAG
ACCAGATCTGAGCCTGGGAGCTCTCTGGCTAACTAGGGAACCCACTGCTTAAGCCTCAATAAAGCTTGCC
TTGAGTGCTTCAAGTAGTGTGTGCCCGTCTGTTGTGTGACTCTGGTAACTAGAGATCCCTCAGACCCTTT
TAGTCAGTGTGGAAAATCTCTAGCAGTAGTAGTTCATGTCATCTTATTATTCAGTATTTATAACTTGCAA
AGAAATGAATATCAGAGAGTGAGAGGAACTTGTTTATTGCAGCTTATAATGGTTACAAATAAAGCAATAG
CATCACAAATTTCACAAATAAAGCATTTTTTTCACTGCATTCTAGTTGTGGTTTGTCCAAACTCATCAAT
GTATCTTATCATGTCTGGCTCTAGCTATCCCGCCCCTAACTCCGCCCATCCCGCCCCTAACTCCGCCCAG
TTCCGCCCATTCTCCGCCCCATGGCTGACTAATTTTTTTTATTTATGCAGAGGCCGAGGCCGCCTCGGCC
TCTGAGCTATTCCAGAAGTAGTGAGGAGGCTTTTTTGGAGGCCTTTCAAATATGTATCCGCTCATGAGAC
AATAACCCTGATAAATGCTTCAATAATATTGAAAAAGGAAGAGTATGAGTATTCAACATTTCCGTGTCGC
CCTTATTCCCTTTTTTGCGGCATTTTGCCTTCCTGTTTTTGCTCACCCAGAAACGCTGGTGAAAGTAAAA
GATGCTGAAGATCAGTTGGGTGCACGAGTGGGTTACATCGAACTGGATCTCAACAGCGGTAAGATCCTTG
AGAGTTTTCGCCCCGAAGAACGTTTTCCAATGATGAGCACTTTTAAAGTTCTGCTATGTGGCGCGGTATT
ATCCCGTATTGACGCCGGGCAAGAGCAACTCGGTCGCCGCATACACTATTCTCAGAATGACTTGGTTGAG
TACTCACCAGTCACAGAAAAGCATCTTACGGATGGCATGACAGTAAGAGAATTATGCAGTGCTGCCATAA
CCATGAGTGATAACACTGCGGCCAACTTACTTCTGACAACGATCGGAGGACCGAAGGAGCTAACCGCTTT
TTTGCACAACATGGGGGATCATGTAACTCGCCTTGATCGTTGGGAACCGGAGCTGAATGAAGCCATACCA
AACGACGAGCGTGACACCACGATGCCTGTAGCAATGGCAACAACGTTGCGCAAACTATTAACTGGCGAAC
TACTTACTCTAGCTTCCCGGCAACAATTAATAGACTGGATGGAGGCGGATAAAGTTGCAGGACCACTTCT
GCGCTCGGCCCTTCCGGCTGGCTGGTTTATTGCTGATAAATCTGGAGCCGGTGAGCGTGGGTCTCGCGGT
ATCATTGCAGCACTGGGGCCAGATGGTAAGCCCTCCCGTATCGTAGTTATCTACACGACGGGGAGTCAGG
CAACTATGGATGAACGAAATAGACAGATCGCTGAGATAGGTGCCTCACTGATTAAGCATTGGTAACTGTC
AGACCAAGTTTACTCATATATACTTTAGATTGATTTAAAACTTCATTTTTAATTTAAAAGGATCTAGGTG
AAGATCCTTTTTGATAATCTCATGACCAAAATCCCTTAACGTGAGTTTTCGTTCCACTGAGCGTCAGACC
CCGTAGAAAAGATCAAAGGATCTTCTTGAGATCCTTTTTTTCTGCGCGTAATCTGCTGCTTGCAAACAAA
AAAACCACCGCTACCAGCGGTGGTTTGTTTGCCGGATCAAGAGCTACCAACTCTTTTTCCGAAGGTAACT
GGCTTCAGCAGAGCGCAGATACCAAATACTGTTCTTCTAGTGTAGCCGTAGTTAGGCCACCACTTCAAGA
ACTCTGTAGCACCGCCTACATACCTCGCTCTGCTAATCCTGTTACCAGTGGCTGCTGCCAGTGGCGATAA
GTCGTGTCTTACCGGGTTGGACTCAAGACGATAGTTACCGGATAAGGCGCAGCGGTCGGGCTGAACGGGG
GGTTCGTGCACACAGCCCAGCTTGGAGCGAACGACCTACACCGAACTGAGATACCTACAGCGTGAGCTAT
GAGAAAGCGCCACGCTTCCCGAAGGGAGAAAGGCGGACAGGTATCCGGTAAGCGGCAGGGTCGGAACAGG
AGAGCGCACGAGGGAGCTTCCAGGGGGAAACGCCTGGTATCTTTATAGTCCTGTCGGGTTTCGCCACCTC
TGACTTGAGCGTCGATTTTTGTGATGCTCGTCAGGGGGGCGGAGCCTATGGAAAAACGCCAGCAACGCGG
CCTTTTTACGGTTCCTGGCCTTTTGCTGGCCTTTTGCTCACATGTTCTTTCCTGCGTTATCCCCTGATTC
TGTGGATAACCGTATTACCGCCTTTGAGTGAGCTGATACCGCTCGCCGCAGCCGAACGACCGAGCGCAGC
GAGTCAGTGAGCGAGGAAGCGGAAGAGCGCCCAATACGCAAACCGCCTCTCCCCGCGCGTTGGCCGATTC
ATTAATGCAGCTGGCACGACAGGTTTCCCGACTGGAAAGCGGGCAGTGAGCGCAACGCAATTAATGTGAG
TTAGCTCACTCATTAGGCACCCCAGGCTTTACACTTTATGCTTCCGGCTCGTATGTTGTGTGGAATTGTG
AGCGGATAACAATTTCACACAGGAAACAGCTATGACCATGATTACGCCAAGCGCGCAATTAACCCTCACT
AAAGGGAACAAAAGCTGGAGCTGCAAGCTTAATGTAGTCTTATGCAATACTCTTGTAGTCTTGCAACATG
GTAACGATGAGTTAGCAACATGCCTTACAAGGAGAGAAAAAGCACCGTGCATGCCGATTGGTGGAAGTAA
GGTGGTACGATCGTGCCTTATTAGGAAGGCAACAGACGGGTCTGACATGGATTGGACGAACCACTGAATT
GCCGCATTGCAGAGATATTGTATTTAAGTGCCTAGCTCGATACATAAACGGGTCTCTCTGGTTAGACCAG
ATCTGAGCCTGGGAGCTCTCTGGCTAACTAGGGAACCCACTGCTTAAGCCTCAATAAAGCTTGCCTTGAG
TGCTTCAAGTAGTGTGTGCCCGTCTGTTGTGTGACTCTGGTAACTAGAGATCCCTCAGACCCTTTTAGTC
AGTGTGGAAAATCTCTAGCAGTGGCGCCCGAACAGGGACTTGAAAGCGAAAGGGAAACCAGAGGAGCTCT
CTCGACGCAGGACTCGGCTTGCTGAAGCGCGCACGGCAAGAGGCGAGGGGCGGCGACTGGTGAGTACGCC
AAAAATTTTGACTAGCGGAGGCTAGAAGGAGAGAGATGGGTGCGAGAGCGTCAGTATTAAGCGGGGGAGA
ATTAGATCGCGATGGGAAAAAATTCGGTTAAGGCCAGGGGGAAAGAAAAAATATAAATTAAAACATATAG
TATGGGCAAGCAGGGAGCTAGAACGATTCGCAGTTAATCCTGGCCTGTTAGAAACATCAGAAGGCTGTAG
ACAAATACTGGGACAGCTACAACCATCCCTTCAGACAGGATCAGAAGAACTTAGATCATTATATAATACA
GTAGCAACCCTCTATTGTGTGCATCAAAGGATAGAGATAAAAGACACCAAGGAAGCTTTAGACAAGATAG
AGGAAGAGCAAAACAAAAGTAAGACCACCGCACAGCAAGCGGCCGCTGATCTTCAGACCTGGAGGAGGAG
ATATGAGGGACAATTGGAGAAGTGAATTATATAAATATAAAGTAGTAAAAATTGAACCATTAGGAGTAGC
ACCCACCAAGGCAAAGAGAAGAGTGGTGCAGAGAGAAAAAAGAGCAGTGGGAATAGGAGCTTTGTTCCTT
GGGTTCTTGGGAGCAGCAGGAAGCACTATGGGCGCAGCGTCAATGACGCTGACGGTACAGGCCAGACAAT
TATTGTCTGGTATAGTGCAGCAGCAGAACAATTTGCTGAGGGCTATTGAGGCGCAACAGCATCTGTTGCA
ACTCACAGTCTGGGGCATCAAGCAGCTCCAGGCAAGAATCCTGGCTGTGGAAAGATACCTAAAGGATCAA
CAGCTCCTGGGGATTTGGGGTTGCTCTGGAAAACTCATTTGCACCACTGCTGTGCCTTGGAATGCTAGTT
GGAGTAATAAATCTCTGGAACAGATTTGGAATCACACGACCTGGATGGAGTGGGACAGAGAAATTAACAA
TTACACAAGCTTAATACACTCCTTAATTGAAGAATCGCAAAACCAGCAAGAAAAGAATGAACAAGAATTA
TTGGAATTAGATAAATGGGCAAGTTTGTGGAATTGGTTTAACATAACAAATTGGCTGTGGTATATAAAAT
TATTCATAATGATAGTAGGAGGCTTGGTAGGTTTAAGAATAGTTTTTGCTGTACTTTCTATAGTGAATAG
AGTTAGGCAGGGATATTCACCATTATCGTTTCAGACCCACCTCCCAACCCCGA
